>Addgene plasmid #225087 | DRH002_scAAV-hSyn-delta_iCre-HA | addgene full sequence | sequence record 444306 | Addgene NGS Result
GCACGAGGGAGCTTCCAGGGGGAAACGCCTGGTATCTTTATAGTCCTGTCGGGTTTCGCCACCTCTGACT
TGAGCGTCGATTTTTGTGATGCTCGTCAGGGGGGCGGAGCCTATGGAAAAACGCCAGCAACGCGGCCTTT
TTACGGTTCCTGGCCTTTTGCTGGCCTTTTGCTCACATGTTCTTTCCTGCGTTATCCCCTGATTCTGTGG
ATAACCGTATTACCGCCTTTGAGTGAGCTGATACCGCTCGCCGCAGCCGAACGACCGAGCGCAGCGAGTC
AGTGAGCGAGGAAGCGGAAGAGCGCCCAATACGCAAACCGCCTCTCCCCGCGCGTTGGCCGATTCATTAA
TGCAGCAGCTGCGCGCTCGCTCGCTCACTGAGGCCGCCCGGGCAAAGCCCGGGCGTCGGGCGACCTTTGG
TCGCCCGGCCTCAGTGAGCGAGCGAGCGCGCAGAGAGGGAGTGGGGTTCGGTACCGCGGCCGCACGCGTT
GTACAGTGTCTAGACTGCAGAGGGCCCTGCGTATGAGTGCAAGTGGGTTTTAGGACCAGGATGAGGCGGG
GTGGGGGTGCCTACCTGACGACCGACCCCGACCCACTGGACAAGCACCCAACCCCCATTCCCCAAATTGC
GCATCCCCTATCAGAGAGGGGGAGGGGAAACAGGATGCGGCGAGGCGCGTGCGCACTGCCAGCTTCAGCA
CCGCGGACAGTGCCTTCGCCCCCGCCTGGCGGCGCGCGCCACCGCCGCCTCAGCACTGAAGGCGCGCTGA
CGTCACTCGCCGGTCCCCCGCAAACTCCCCTTCCCGGCCACCTTGGTCGCGTCCGCGCCGCCGCCGGCCC
AGCCGGACCGCACCACGCGAGGCGCGAGATAGGGGGGCACGGGCGCGACCATCTGCGCTGCGGCGCCGGC
GACTCAGCGCTGCCTCAGTCTGCGGTGGGCAGCGGAGGAGTCGTGTCGTGCCTGAGAGCGCAGTCGAGAA
GGATCCGCCACCATGGGTGGACCAAAAAAGAAGAGAAAGGTAGACCCGAAGAAAAAGCGTAAGGTCGATC
CCAAGAAGAAGAGGAAGGTGTCCAACCTGCTGACTGTGCACCAAAACCTGCCTGCCCTCCCTGTGGATGC
CACCTCTGATGAAGTCAGGAAGAACCTGATGGACATGTTCAGGGACAGGCAGGCCTTCTCTGAACACACC
TGGAAGATGCTCCTGTCTGTGTGCAGATCCTGGGCTGCCTGGTGCAAGCTGAACAACAGGAAATGGTTCC
CTGCTGAACCTGAGGATGTGAGGGACTACCTCCTGTACCTGCAAGCCAGAGGCCTGGCTGTGAAGACCAT
CCAACAGCACCTGGGCCAGCTCAACATGCTGCACAGGAGATCTGGCCTGCCTCGCCCTTCTGACTCCAAT
GCTGTGTCCCTGGTGATGAGGAGAATCAGAAAGGGTGGAGGCGGAAGTTACCCATACGATGTTCCAGATT
ACGCTTAATGAATCGAATTCCGCTCGAGATAATCAACCTCTGGATTACAAAATTTGTGAAAGATTGACTG
GTATTCTTAACTATGTTGCTCCTTTTACGCTATGTGGATACGCTGCTTTAATGCCTTTGTATCATGCTAT
TGCTTCCCGTATGGCTTTCATTTTCTCCTCCTTGTATAAATCCTGGTTAGTTCTTGCCACGGCGGAACTC
ATCGCCGCCTGCCTTGCCCGCTGCTGGACAGGGGCTCGGCTGTTGGGCACTGACAATTCCGTGGTGTTTA
TTTGTGAAATTTGTGATGCTATTGCTTTATTTGTAACCATCTAGCTTTATTTGTGAAATTTGTGATGCTA
TTGCTTTATTTGTAACCATTATAAGCTGCAATAAACAAGTTAACAACAACAATTGCATTCATTTTATGTT
TCAGGTTCAGGGGGAGATGTGGGAGGTTTTTTAAAGCGGCCGCAGGAACCCCTAGTGATGGAGTTGGCCA
CTCCCTCTCTGCGCGCTCGCTCGCTCACTGAGGCCGGGCGACCAAAGGTCGCCCGACGCCCGGGCTTTGC
CCGGGCGGCCTCAGTGAGCGAGCGAGCGCGCCAGCTGGCGTAATAGCGAAGAGGCCCGCACCGATCGCCC
TTCCCAACAGTTGCGCAGCCTGAATGGCGAATGGCGATTCC
[38 nt withheld, positions 2142-2179]
C
[378 nt withheld, positions 2181-2558]
C
[91 nt withheld, positions 2560-2650]
A
[49 nt withheld, positions 2652-2700]
CCTTTGACGTTGGAGTCCACGTTCTTT
[37 nt withheld, positions 2728-2764]
ACCCTATCTCGGTCTATTCTTTTGATTTATAAGGGATTTTGCCGATTTCGGCCTATTGGTTAAAAAATGA
GCTGATTTAACAAAAATTTAACGCGAATTTTAACAAAATATTAACGCTTACAATTTAAATATTTGCTTAT
ACAATCT
[100 nt withheld, positions 2912-3011]
CTCAGGCAATGACCTGATAGCCTTTGTAG
[69 nt withheld, positions 3041-3109]
T
[44 nt withheld, positions 3111-3154]
ACCTACACATTACTCA
[44 nt withheld, positions 3171-3214]
TTGCGTTGAAATAAAGGCTTCTCCC
[83 nt withheld, positions 3240-3322]
TTCTTTGCCTTGCCTGTATGATTTATTGGATGTTGGAATCGCCTGATGCGGTATTTTCTCCTTACGCATC
TGTGCGGTATTTCACACCGCATATGGTGCACTCTCAGTACAATCTGCTCTGATGCCGCATAGTTAAGCCA
GCCCCGACACCCGCCAACACCCGCTGACGCGCCCTGACGGGCTTGTCTGCTCCCGGCATCCGCTTACAGA
CAAGCTGTGACCGTCTCCGGGAGCTGCATGTGTCAGAGGTTTTCACCGTCATCACCGAAACGCGCGAGAC
GAAAGGGCCTCGTGATACGCCTATTTTTATAGGTTAATGTCATGATAATAATGGTTTCTTAGACGTCAGG
TGGCACTTTTCGGGGAAATGTGCGCGGAACCCCTATTTGTTTATTTTTCTAAATACATTCAAATATGTAT
CCGCTCATGAGACAATAACCCTGATAAATGCTTCAATAATATTGAAAAAGGAAGAGTATGAGTATTCAAC
ATTTCCGTGTCGCCCTTATTCCCTTTTTTGCGGCATTTTGCCTTCCTGTTTTTGCTCACCCAGAAACGCT
GGTGAAAGTAAAAGATGCTGAAGATCAGTTGGGTGCACGAGTGGGTTACATCGAACTGGATCTCAACAGC
GGTAAGATCCTTGAGAGTTTTCGCCCCGAAGAACGTTTTCCAATGATGAGCACTTTTAAAGTTCTGCTAT
GTGGCGCGGTATTATCCCGTATTGACGCCGGGCAAGAGCAACTCGGTCGCCGCATACACTATTCTCAGAA
TGACTTGGTTGAGTACTCACCAGTCACAGAAAAGCATCTTACGGATGGCATGACAGTAAGAGAATTATGC
AGTGCTGCCATAACCATGAGTGATAACACTGCGGCCAACTTACTTCTGACAACGATCGGAGGACCGAAGG
AGCTAACCGCTTTTTTGCACAACATGGGGGATCATGTAACTCGCCTTGATCGTTGGGAACCGGAGCTGAA
TGAAGCCATACCAAACGACGAGCGTGACACCACGATGCCTGTAGCAATGGCAACAACGTTGCGCAAACTA
TTAACTGGCGAACTACTTACTCTAGCTTCCCGGCAACAATTAATAGACTGGATGGAGGCGGATAAAGTTG
CAGGACCACTTCTGCGCTCGGCCCTTCCGGCTGGCTGGTTTATTGCTGATAAATCTGGAGCCGGTGAGCG
TGGGTCTCGCGGTATCATTGCAGCACTGGGGCCAGATGGTAAGCCCTCCCGTATCGTAGTTATCTACACG
ACGGGGAGTCAGGCAACTATGGATGAACGAAATAGACAGATCGCTGAGATAGGTGCCTCACTGATTAAGC
ATTGGTAACTGTCAGACCAAGTTTACTCATATATACTTTAGATTGATTTAAAACTTCATTTTTAATTTAA
AAGGATCTAGGTGAAGATCCTTTTTGATAATCTCATGACCAAAATCCCTTAACGTGAGTTTTCGTTCCAC
TGAGCGTCAGACCCCGTAGAAAAGATCAAAGGATCTTCTTGAGATCCTTTTTTTCTGCGCGTAATCTGCT
GCTTGCAAACAAAAAAACCACCGCTACCAGCGGTGGTTTGTTTGCCGGATCAAGAGCTACCAACTCTTTT
TCCGAAGGTAACTGGCTTCAGCAGAGCGCAGATACCAAATACTGTTCTTCTAGTGTAGCCGTAGTTAGGC
CACCACTTCAAGAACTCTGTAGCACCGCCTACATACCTCGCTCTGCTAATCCTGTTACCAGTGGCTGCTG
CCAGTGGCGATAAGTCGTGTCTTACCGGGTTGGACTCAAGACGATAGTTACCGGATAAGGCGCAGCGGTC
GGGCTGAACGGGGGGTTCGTGCACACAGCCCAGCTTGGAGCGAACGACCTACACCGAACTGAGATACCTA
CAGCGTGAGCTATGAGAAAGCGCCACGCTTCCCGAAGGGAGAAAGGCGGACAGGTATCCGGTAAGCGGCA
GGGTCGGAACAGGAGAGC
Features (pLannotate 1.2.2; 20 found; start..end, strand, type, name):
    302..356     +  CDS            lacI (fragment): lac repressor; lacI; The lac repressor binds to the lac operator to inhibit transcription in E. coli. This inhibition can be relieved by adding lactose or isopropyl-β-D-thiogalactopyranoside (IPTG).
    355..464     -  repeat_region  AAV2 ITR (fragment): inverted terminal repeat of adeno-associated virus serotype 2 inverted
    526..973     +  promoter       hSyn promoter: human synapsin I promoter; confers neuron-specific expression (Kügler et al., 2003)
   1002..1022    +  CDS            SV40 NLS: nuclear localization signal of SV40 (simian virus 40) large T antigen
   1071..1433    +  CDS            cre (fragment): RECR_BPP1 - Experimental evidence at protein level: Swiss-Prot protein existence level 1. Catalyzes site-specific recombination between two 34-base- pair LOXP sites. Its role is to maintain the phage genome as a monomeric unit-copy plasmid in the lysogenic state. From Escherichia phage P1 (Bacteriophage P1).
   1449..1477    +  CDS            3xHA (fragment): three tandem HA epitope tags
   1501..1658    +  misc_feature   WPRE (fragment): woodchuck hepatitis virus posttranscriptional regulatory element
   1664..1748    +  misc_feature   WPRE (fragment): woodchuck hepatitis virus posttranscriptional regulatory element
   1747..1790    -  polyA_signal   SV40 poly(A) signal (fragment): SV40 polyadenylation signal
   1794..1861    -  polyA_signal   SV40 poly(A) signal (fragment): SV40 polyadenylation signal
   1934..2061    +  repeat_region  AAV2 ITR (fragment): inverted terminal repeat of adeno-associated virus serotype 2 inverted
   2059..2131    +  CDS            lacZα (fragment): LacZα fragment of β-galactosidase; lacZ fragment
   2142..2447    +  CDS            M13 gene IV (fragment) (sequence partly withheld): pIV; IV; phage assembly
   2435..2863    +  rep_origin     f1 ori (sequence partly withheld): f1 bacteriophage origin of replication; arrow indicates direction of (+) strand synthesis
   2953..3356    +  CDS            M13 gene II (fragment) (sequence partly withheld): pII; II; replication
   3364..3463    -  misc_feature   bom (fragment): basis of mobility region from pBR322
   3565..3600    -  CDS            rop (fragment): Rop protein, which maintains plasmids at low copy number; rop
   3695..3799    +  promoter       AmpR promoter: bla
   3800..4660    +  CDS            AmpR: β-lactamase; bla; confers resistance to ampicillin, carbenicillin, and related antibiotics
   4831..119     +  rep_origin     ori (across the origin): high-copy-number ColE1/pMB1/pBR322/pUC origin of replication
