[The description below was written by a language model from this plasmid's Addgene catalogue record and pLannotate feature annotations shown in this document.]
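Description:
DRH002_scAAV-hSyn-delta_iCre-HA is a 5.3 kb self-complementary AAV transfer plasmid for neuron-restricted expression of a recombination-inactive, truncated form of codon-improved Cre, intended as a negative control alongside active Cre vectors. It is maintained in E. coli through a high-copy ColE1/pUC-type origin and selected with ampicillin via the β-lactamase gene and its native promoter. An f1 phage origin is also present, flanked by short remnants of M13, lacI, lacZα, bom and rop sequences that are backbone leftovers rather than functional parts. The record lists a recombination-deficient strain for propagation, consistent with the need to keep the repeat-rich ITRs stable.

The payload lies between two AAV2 inverted terminal repeats, both annotated as partial and of unequal length. That is in keeping with the "sc" designation, in which one altered ITR causes packaged genomes to fold into double-stranded form for faster expression onset, although the record does not spell out the ITR mutation. Within the ITRs, the human synapsin I promoter drives an open reading frame that begins with an SV40 nuclear localization signal. This is followed by only a roughly 360 bp fragment matching Cre, which corresponds to the "delta" deletion that removes recombinase activity, and by a C-terminal HA epitope for immunodetection. Downstream are a shortened WPRE, annotated in two pieces, which enhances transcript stability and expression, and an SV40 polyadenylation signal. The compact cassette suits the reduced packaging capacity of self-complementary AAV. After packaging, the vector is used to transduce neurons so that effects of viral delivery and protein expression can be separated from those of loxP recombination in floxed animals.
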