Addgene plasmid #225087: DRH002_scAAV-hSyn-delta_iCre-HA
Purpose: Expression of inactive delta-iCre (control) with an HA tag in neurons driven by human synapsin promoter.
Depositing lab: Bernardo Sabatini. Depositing organization: Harvard Medical School. Publication: Thyroid hormone remodels cortex to coordinate body-wide metabolism and exploration. Hochbaum DR, Hulshof L, Urke A, Wang W, Dubinsky AC, Farnsworth HC, Hakim R, Lin S, Kleinberg G, Robertson K, Park C, Solberg A, Yang Y, Baynard C, Nadaf NM, Beron CC, Girasole AE, Chantranupong L, Cortopassi MD, Prouty S, Geistlinger L, Banks AS, Scanlan TS, Datta SR, Greenberg ME, Boulting GL, Macosko EZ, Sabatini BL. Cell. 2024 Oct 3;187(20):5679-5697.e23. doi: 10.1016/j.cell.2024.07.041. Epub 2024 Aug 22. PubMed 39178853.
Backbone
  Vector backbone: AAV
  Vector type: Mammalian Expression, AAV, Cre/Lox
Growth in bacteria
  Bacterial resistance: Ampicillin, 100 μg/mL
  Growth temperature: 37°C
  Growth strain: NEB Stable
  Copy number: Unknown
Gene/Insert
  Gene/Insert name: delta_iCre
  Promoter: hSyn
  Tag / fusion protein: HA (C terminal on insert)
  Cloning method: Unknown
  Sequencing primers: 5′ na
Terms and licenses: Academic/Nonprofit Terms; Industry Terms: Not Available to Industry
How to cite: DRH002_scAAV-hSyn-delta_iCre-HA was a gift from Bernardo Sabatini (Addgene plasmid # 225087 ; http://n2t.net/addgene:225087 ; RRID:Addgene_225087)
